Addgene plasmid #147708: pAc5.1B-lambdaN-HA-DmNot1-6x mut-dsRNAres_U
Purpose: Insect Expression of DmNot1-6xmut-dsRNAres
Depositing lab: Elisa Izaurralde. Depositing organization: Max Planck Institute for Developmental Biology. Publication: Structure and assembly of the NOT module of the human CCR4-NOT complex. Boland A, Chen Y, Raisch T, Jonas S, Kuzuoglu-Ozturk D, Wohlbold L, Weichenrieder O, Izaurralde E. Nat Struct Mol Biol. 2013 Nov;20(11):1289-97. doi: 10.1038/nsmb.2681. Epub 2013 Oct 13. PubMed 24121232.
Backbone
  Vector backbone: Unknown
  Vector type: Insect Expression
Growth in bacteria
  Bacterial resistance: Ampicillin, 100 μg/mL
  Growth temperature: 37°C
  Growth strain: DH5alpha
  Copy number: Low Copy
Gene/Insert
  Gene/Insert name: DmNot1-6xmut-dsRNAres
  Species: D. melanogaster (fly)
  Mutation: 10 silent mutations and two non silent N605S, K759M compared to the sequence given by NCBI: NM_001103772.2.
  Entrez Gene: Not1 (a.k.a. Dmel_CG34407, CG1874, CG1884, CG34407, Dmel\CG34407, Dmel_CG1874, Dmel_CG1884, NOT, NOT1, anon-EST:Liang-1.29, anon-WO0118547.221, clone 1.29, not1)
  Cloning method: Unknown
Terms and licenses: Academic/Nonprofit Terms; Industry Terms: Not Available to Industry
Depositor comments: Plasmids from this collection were made available to the research community and donated after the lab closed. Please note that the sequence provided by the depositing laboratory may be theoretical/predicted or based on Sanger sequencing results. There may be discrepancies between sequencing results obtained by Addgene and the depositor sequence. If an Addgene verified sequence is not available, please contact before placing your order to request that our lab fully sequence the plasmid.
How to cite: pAc5.1B-lambdaN-HA-DmNot1-6x mut-dsRNAres_U was a gift from Elisa Izaurralde (Addgene plasmid # 147708 ; http://n2t.net/addgene:147708 ; RRID:Addgene_147708)
