[The description below was written by a language model from this plasmid's Addgene catalogue record and pLannotate feature annotations shown in this document.]
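Description:
pAc5.1B-lambdaN-HA-DmNot1-6x mut-dsRNAres_U is an insect expression plasmid of about 13 kb for producing a tagged, mutant form of Drosophila melanogaster Not1, the scaffold subunit of the CCR4-NOT deadenylase complex. The catalogue lists the backbone as unknown, although the name points to a pAc5.1B-type vector. The annotated features fit this: a Drosophila actin 5C (Ac5) promoter for strong constitutive transcription in fly cells, a downstream V5 epitope, and an SV40 polyadenylation signal. Propagation in E. coli relies on a ColE1/pUC-type origin and a β-lactamase gene with its own promoter for ampicillin selection. The origin is annotated as a high-copy type, whereas the catalogue lists the plasmid as low copy. Short fragments of a tetracycline resistance gene and SV40 large T antigen appear to be non-functional backbone remnants.

Directly after the Ac5 promoter lies a fragment of the bacteriophage lambda N protein, followed by an HA epitope (annotated as part of a 3xHA tag). The large unannotated stretch up to the V5 tag presumably holds the Not1 open reading frame. The lambda N peptide binds BoxB RNA hairpins, so such fusions are typically used to tether a protein to a BoxB-bearing reporter mRNA and measure its effect on translation or stability, with HA allowing detection. The record does not show whether the V5 tag is translated in frame with the insert.

"dsRNAres" indicates a dsRNA-resistant coding sequence, which would suit complementation experiments in cells depleted of endogenous Not1 by RNAi. The record lists 10 silent changes plus N605S and K759M relative to the reference transcript, but it does not identify the six substitutions implied by "6x mut". The sequence is depositor-supplied and may be theoretical.
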