Features (pLannotate 1.2.2; 10 found; start..end, strand, type, name):
     56..2568    +  promoter       Ac5 promoter: Drosophila melanogaster actin 5C promoter
   2588..2653    +  CDS            N (fragment): REGN_LAMBD - Experimental evidence at protein level: Swiss-Prot protein existence level 1. Plays a role as a transcriptional antitermination factor that allows the virus to initiate its lytic phase. Activates expression of the delayed viral early genes by modifying host RNA polymerase (RNAP) into a form that is resistant to termination signals. This antitermination function requires the host NusA protein which serves to stabilize the interaction between antitermination protein N and host RNA polymerase. From Escherichia phage lambda (Bacteriophage lambda).
   2678..2704    +  CDS            3xHA (fragment): three tandem HA epitope tags
  10263..10304   +  CDS            V5 tag: epitope tag from simian virus 5
  10404..10538   -  polyA_signal   SV40 poly(A) signal: SV40 polyadenylation signal
  10561..10645   -  CDS            large T antigen (fragment): large T antigen from SV40 (simian virus 40)
  10646..11116   +  CDS            TcR (fragment): tetracycline efflux protein; tet; confers resistance to tetracycline
  11160..11748   -  rep_origin     ori: high-copy-number ColE1/pMB1/pBR322/pUC origin of replication
  11919..12779   -  CDS            AmpR: β-lactamase; bla; confers resistance to ampicillin, carbenicillin, and related antibiotics
  12780..12884   -  promoter       AmpR promoter: bla
>Addgene plasmid #147708 | pAc5.1B-lambdaN-HA-DmNot1-6x mut-dsRNAres_U | depositor full sequence | sequence record 290155 | Full Sequence
CTTCAAGGAATTAATTCTATATTCTAAAAACACAAATGATACTTCTAAAAAAAATCATGAATGGCATCAA
CTCTGAATCAAATCTTTGCAGATGCACCTACTTCTCATTTCCACTGTCACATCATTTTTCCAGATCTCGC
TGCCTGTTATGTGGCCCACAAACCAAGACACGTTTTATGGCCATTAAAGCTGGCTGATCGTCGCCAAACA
CCAAATACATATCAATATGTACATTCGAGAAAGAAGCGATCAAAGAAGCGTCTTCGGGCGAGTAGGAGAA
TGCGGAGGAGAAGGAGAACGAGCTGATCTAGTATCTCTCCACAATCCAATGCCAACTGACCAACTGGCCA
TATTCGGAGCAATTTGAAGCCAATTTCCATCGCCTGGCGATCGCTCCATTCTTGGCTATATGTTTTTCAC
CGTTCCCGGGGCCATTTTCAAAGACTCGTCGGTAAGATAAGATTGTGTCACTCGCTGTCTCTCTTCATTT
GTCGAAGAATGCTGAGGAATTTCGCGATGACGTCGGCGAGTATTTTGAAGAATGAGAATAATTTGTATTT
ATACGAAAATCAGTTAGTGGAATTTTCTACAAAAACATGTTATCTATAGATAATTTTGTTGCAAAATATG
TTGACTATGACAAAGATTGTATGTATATACCTTTAATGTATTCTCATTTTCTTATGTATTTATAATGGCA
ATGATGATACTGATGATATTTTAAGATGATGCCAGACCACAGGCTGATTTCTGCGTCTTTTGCCGAACGC
AGTGCATGTGCGGTTGTTGTTTTTTGGAATAGTTTCAATTTTCGGACTGTCCGCTTTGATTTCAGTTTCT
TGGCTTATTCAAAAAGCAAAGTAAAGCCAAAAAAGCGAGATGGCAATACCAAATGCGGCAAAACGGTAGT
GGAAGGAAAGGGGTGCGGGGCAGCGGAAGGAAGGGTGGGGCGGGGCGTGGCGGGGTCTGTGGCTGGGCGC
GACGTCACCGACGTTGGAGCCACTCCTTTGACCATGTGTGCGTGTGTGTATTATTCGTGTCTCGCCACTC
GCCGGTTGTTTTTTTCTTTTTATCTCGCTCTCTCTAGCGCCATCTCGTACGCATGCTCAACGCACCGCAT
GTTGCCGTGTCCTTTATGCGTCATTTTGGCTCGAAATAGGCAATTATTTAAACAAAGATTAGTCAACGAA
AACGCTAAAATAAATAAGTCTACAATATGGTTACTTATTGCCATGTGTGTGCAGCCAACGATAGCAACAA
AAGCAACAACACAGTGGCTTTCCCTCTTTCACTTTTTGTTTGCAAGCGCGTGCGAGCAAGACGGCACGAC
CGGCAAACGCAATTACGCTGACAAAGAGCAGACGAAGTTTTGGCCGAAAAACATCAAGGCGCCTGATACG
AATGCATTTGCAATAACAATTGCGATATTTAATATTGTTTATGAAGCTGTTTGACTTCAAAACACACAAA
AAAAAAAATAAAACAAATTATTTGAAAGAGAATTAGGAATCGGACAGCTTATCGTTACGGGCTAACAGCA
CACCGAGACGAAATAGCTTACCTGACGTCACAGCCTCTGGAAGAACTGCCGCCAAGCAGAGAGAGAGAGA
AAAAGAGGGAGAGCAGCTTAGACCGCATGTGCTTGTGTGTGAGGCGTCTCTCTCTTCGTCTCCTGTTTGC
GCAAACGCATAGACTGCACTGAGAAAATCGATTACCTATTTTTTATGAATGAATATTTGCACTATTACTA
TTCAAAACTATTAAGATAGCAATCACATTCAATAGCCAAATACTATACCACCTGAGCGATGCAACGAAAT
GATCAATTTGAGCAAAAATGCTGCATATTTAGGACGGCATCATTATAGAAATGCTTCTTGCTGTGTACTT
TTCTCTCGTCTGGCAGCTGTTTCGCCGTTATTGTTAAAACCGGCTTAAGTTAGGTGTGTTTTCTACGACT
AGTGATGCCCCTACTAGAAGATGTGTGTTGCACAAATGTCCCTGAATAACCAATTTGAAGTGCAGATAGC
AGTAAACGTAAGCTAATATGAATATTATTTAACTGTAATGTTTTAATATCGCTGGACATTACTAATAAAC
CCACTATAAACACATGTACATATGTATGTTTTGGCATACAATGAGTAGTTGGGGAAAAAATGTGTAAAAG
CACCGTGACCATCACAGCATAAAGATAACCAGCTGAAGTATCGAATATGAGTAACCCCCAAATTGAATCA
CATGCCGCAACTGATAGGACCCATGGAAGTACACTCTTCATGGCGATATACAAGACACACACAAGCACGA
ACACCCAGTTGCGGAGGAAATTCTCCGTAAATGAAAACCCAATCGGCGAACAATTCATACCCATATATGG
TAAAAGTTTTGAACGCGACTTGAGAGCGGAGAGCATTGCGGCTGATAAGGTTTTAGCGCTAAGCGGGCTT
TATAAAACGGGCTGCGGGACCAGTTTTCATATCACTACCGTTTGAGTTCTTGTGCTGTGTGGATACTCCT
CCCGACACAAAGCCGCTCCATCAGCCAGCAGTCGTCTAATCCAGAGACCCCGGATCGGGGTACCAACATG
GACGCACAAACACGACGACGTGAGCGTCGCGCTGAGAAACAAGCTCAATGGAAAGCTGCAAACGGTGGAT
CTCCTCCACATATGGCTTACCCATACGATGTTCCAGATTACGCTCCTCCAAGCTTAATTAAGATGAACGT
AGAGAGCCAACTGAAGACACCGCCAACGCACATTCGAAATCTGGTCAAGCACGTGAACAAGCGAAATTTT
AATGAGAGCAGCGAGCAAATAAATCAGTTCGTTAAAGAGCACGGCCTGGAAGCGGATCGCAGCAGCCTGC
GCCACCTGTTCTCCGTGATCAACTTCAGCGATCTCGTGCCATCAGTTACGGTCCAGCTGCAGGCGAAGCT
CCTGGGCATCCAGTTGGAGCGTCAGCTTCACAGTTCATCGTTTGTGTCCAACATCTGCTACGCTTTTGAC
CAGTTCTTCGCCAGCAACCAGAAGTCCCTGAAGCCTGTTGCGGTAGCGGATCTCGTTGGCCAGGTCGCCC
GACTGACCGGCATCAACAAGGTTTGTGAGTGCGTCTTTGCCTTGGCCTTGACCCACTCCTCGTACACAGA
ACTCAAACATTCTGCCAGGAACAACCTAAAAGGTAGCCTCAGCGAACTTATAGACTCTTACTTGGGTAAT
AAAGGCACCGGCCCAGCCGACAGCGGTCTCCGGGAGATCTCCTTCGATCTACTGCAGTATTTGCTGTGCT
GCCTTAGCGAGTACGTACAACCGCAGGTGGAAGCACAGTTTTTGATCAAGCTTCGTGAGGAGTTTCCGCG
CCAGGCGGTACCGCTGGTTCTAGCGCCGTTCCTTTACGGCTCGACGACGGCGACGATTGCGGGAGCAGGT
GCCAGCGAAACGGATGCGGAGGCCGAAGCGACGACTAATAGCAACAGCTCCAGTTTCGAAGCAGATGCTT
TGAACGAGGTGGGAATCGAGGATATTTATGACCATTTAAGCGAGATAATATTCACCAACCAGGGCAAAAA
TAATATTATGGACACATCTTGGATTAATCTAATCCTTGAAATCGGTTATGAATTTACATCGAGCGTTGAA
GAGTGTAAGAATCATTTGTGTTCCCGCGAGCGAGAACGCGCTGAGCTCCAGTCCAAAGATGTCGCCAAGA
TCGTGGGTCTTATGTGCCGACGGCACTCCTCCCTGCTCGATTGTAATGTGAATCTACCGACGCCGGCGAA
CTTCTGGCCTGGTCAGGGACAGGGCGGTGGCAGCAACAGCAGTGGCTCTTCGCAGACACAAATCACTCCG
CAGCAACAGAACCCGGGCAGCAGTAACAACAACGATGGCAGCGATGGCAATTCGTCCAGTGATAAGAAGG
ACAAGAAGGAGACGACGGAGGCCACGCAAACTTGGAAGCCAGATGTCTTTGTGCAGGCGCTCAAGGAGGT
GGTGCCTCAGCTCAACTGGAAGGACGTGTGCATGGAACTTGATCATCCCGAGTTCGTGCTGAAGGATCGC
ATCGGTTTGGAGCTTTTGCTCACCATCCTTCGGCTGGCCACTGGCTCTAACATATTTCCACATCCAGAAT
GCATTTACCGTCACTGGGCAAACACGGAAGGTCAGCTGTCGCTTATCGCGACAATGCTGAAGAACCCGGA
TCTCTTTTCCTTCGCCGACTTTGTATTTAGCCAGCCAGCGTTGGATGTGCTTAAGACAGCTCCGGATGCG
GACAATAAGGAGATCTCGTCCTGGAAGTCGCTTCACCTGGTGGAGGTGCTGCTCTCCATTGCGGACAAGG
GATACTATACGCAGGTCCATGAGCTATTCAAGTTCCCAGCGCAGAACTGTCCCGATGTGCTATTTTTGGC
CTTATTGAACACAAGTCCGCCTATGACGCCACTGCGTCAGGATCTGTTTAACCAACTGATACCAACGTTC
CTTGGCAACCATCCCAACTCGAACGTGATCTTGGCCAGCGCCTGGAGCTCGAACAGCTTCCAACTTCGTT
CCAATATCATGAATGCTATGTCCGAGTGGTATCTCCGAGGCAATGAGTTCGATCAGGTGAAACTGTCGCG
CATCCTGGATCTTGCCCAGGATTTAAAAGCGCTATCAGCGCTGCTCAACGCCCGTTCATTTTTATTCATT
ATCGACCTGGCTTGCCTTGCCTCTCGGCGCGAGTACCTGAAGCTGGAAAAGTGGCTTACCGATAAAATTC
GCGAACATGGAGAGCCTTTTATGCAGGCTATAATCAAGGTTCTGCACCGCCGCTGCCCGCAGGTTATCAA
CGCCAAAGTGCCAGAGGATCAGCTGCCTCCCAAGCAGGCGCAGCTTTTGCCCGAGACAGTTACAACCATG
ATCAACTGTCTGCAAACGTGCATCAATAACTGCATGCAGCCGGAGATGGTCGAAGTCATCATGCAAATGA
CCGCGAACGTGGCGATTATGGCTAACATGGCGCGTGCCCAACAGCAGCAGCAGCCAGGATTGGTTCCGCC
GCCTCCACCAACAATTCTGCGCGGCCATCGTGGTATGGATCTGCCTGGAGGCATAGTCCCTCCGCCACCG
CAGCAACCGTTCTCCGGAAACCTCAACGCGCAGATGTTTGGACCAGGAATGGATCCGCTAACGAATATGT
CCAACAACTTAGCCGGCCTCAACCTCAGCGGCCCGAACGGAGCATTTAATTTTGGAAACATGCTAACTTC
TCCATCGCGTCTGATGACTCCGGGAGCCAATCCCTATCCGCTGAACCTCATGCAGATGCCGCAGGCTCCG
CCACCACCCAACGTAGGAAACCTAGGCCGCATGCTGCCAGGGGGTCCACAACAGCAGACTCCAACGCCGA
CTCCAACGGCCCCCAATCCAAACAACCCTGTGATGGCCGATCTCCAGATACCTGTGTCAAAGGAAGTTGA
AGACGAGGTCAACTCATACTTTCAGCGCATCTACAACCACCAGCCGAATCCAACGCTGTCCATCGATGAA
GTGCTGGACATTTTGCAAAGATTTAAAGAGTCAAGTAACCGGCGCGAGCAGGAAGTCTTTTTGTGCATGC
TGCGCAATCTGTTCGAGGAATATCGCTTTTTCTGTCAATACCCAGAGAAAGAGCTACAGATTACTGCGCA
GCTATTTGGTGGCATTATTGATCGTAACCTGGTGCCCACTTTTGTTGCACTGGGCCTTTCTCTGCGCTGT
GTCTTGGATGCCCTCCGCAAGCCCGATGGATCTAAGCTTTACTATTTCGGTGTGACGGCACTGGACAGAT
TCAGAACTCGATTGCACACCTACAACAAATACTGCGAGCATATCCGCTCCATTCCTCACTTCTCTGACTT
CCCGCCGCACCTTATTCAGTATGTGGAATACGGAATGCACGGCCAGGAGCCGCCGCCGCAGAAGTTGATT
GGACTCAGCAATACGATTCCTTCGGCGATATCTAGCGGACCAGGAACGGAACCAATTTACAGGAATAGCT
CCATGTTAGGTAATATGCCCGCTGCCACCCCGGGATCGGGACCGAAATCAAACGCTGCTGTATCGCATGC
CACGAGAATGAAGTCCATCGCCAATGCCACCAATATCGACACACTTTTGGTGGCCAACCAGGAAGAGAAA
GTGACTGTGCCACCAGAGCCTGTGCAGGACAAAACTGCCTTTATTTTCAACAACTTGAGCCAGCTGAACA
TACCGCAGAAGTGCGATGAGATAAAGGAGATTATGACCAAGGAGTATTGGCCGTGGCTAGCGCAATATCT
GGTCCTCAAACGCGCATCAATGGAGTTCAACTTCCACACACTATATTACAACTTTTTGGATGCCCTTAAA
AACGGCGAGATCAACCGATTCGTAACCAAAGAGACCCTACGCAACATCAAGGTACTCTTGCGCTCCGATA
AGGGAGTTATTAATTTCTCCGATCGAAGTCTGTTGAAGAACCTCGGACACTGGTTGGGCATGATGACCTT
AGGTCGCAATCGCCCCATCCTGCAGTTGGATCTGGATCTTAAATCCCTTTTGGCTGAGGCTTACCACAAG
GGCCAGCAGGAACTGCTTTTTGTGGTTCCTTTCGTAGCCAAGATCCTTGAGTCATCCGCCAAGTCTCGCA
TCTTCCGATCGCCCAATCCATGGACAATGGGTATCATGTACGTGCTTGCTGAGCTTCACCAGGAGCCAGA
CCTTAAGCTGAACCTGAAGTTTGAAATCGAAGTACTCTGCAAAACACTTAATCTGGAGTTGGCCAAGTTG
CGACAAGTGATCTACCTGAAGGATCCCAATCGAACTCACCGGATTGAAGAGCAGATGTCGCAACCAAAAC
CGAAACAACTTGAGCCAGTGGCTTCTGCGCCAGCTCTACCGCGTGAACAGCAATCCCCGGCACAACCTCC
GCCACCACCACAACAGCAGCAACCACCGCAGCAGCAGGTACCTCCACCGCCATCCTCTGCGGACGTGGAC
GCCCAAAATGCGGCCGCTATGATGATGGCAGCGGGCGGAGCTAATAGTACTCCTGGATCGGTATCTTCGC
CCAATCTACCCACCGATTCCAGCCAGGTGGCACTACCGCCACCAGAGCCGCGCTATTCATACGTGGACGT
AAACGTGAGCAACTTCCAGCTTATTGGTCAGCAGTTGGTACTGCCACCCAATACTCCGTTCCTGCACGCC
AATCCCGGAATCAAACACATGGTCGTCAACGCCGTGGAGCGCACGATAACCGACTGGTTGCAGCCTATTG
TGGACCGAAGCATCCGCATTGCCTGTGCCACCACCGAGCAGATCATCCGCAAGGACTTCGCCCTGGATGC
TGACGAGAACCGAATGCGCACTGCCGCTCATCAGATGGTACGAAACCTTGCCGCCGGCATGGCCATGATT
ACCGGTAAGGATGAGATAGCGCGTGCTATTAGCCAGAATCTGCACAAGGCCTTGCTGTCGGGTCTAAATG
GGATGCCCAGCATGGCTGAGATCCAAGCTGCTGCTATGCAGTTAGCCAGCGAAAATGTTGAGCTAGTTTG
CGCTTTCATTCAGAAAACATCTGCTGAAAAGGCAGCCGCAGAGATCGATAGGCGTCTAAGCACCGATTTC
GAGACCAGAAAAATTGCTCGTGAAGAGGGCAACCGCTTTGTGGACGCCCAGATCCTCACCTATCAACAGG
AGCGTCTTCCAGAAGCAGTGCGCATCAAGGTGGGCGCGGCTCCAGCTACACTTTATGCTGTGTACTCGGA
GTTCGCTAGAAGCATACCTGGCTTCCAGCAGATGAGCGATCGCGATATTGCCCTGTTTGTGCCCAAGCCG
ACGGATTTGTCTCAGCCAAATGTGTTTGCTAATGATGATAGCATGGTATACGGGGAACTGGCTAGCAAAA
TGGAGGCCTTCATGAACACGGCAATCGGAGTGCCGACACTCCAGATCCAGGCTAGCAAGATGCACATGCT
ACTCAACGCCCTGATAGCGACGCGTCGACTGCGTGACCAAGAGTCTGCCTTTAATCTGCTGACCCGCGCG
GTCGAGGGTTTGACCGAAGGATTGGTCAATATGCATGAAAACATGGAGCAAATGAAGATGTACCAAAACA
TCCATCTCCGTATCCTTGGCTTGCTGAACAACAGTTTCGGTGCTCCAAACACAGAGCGAGCGGTAACAAA
GTGTTTCTTCGATATCCGAGAGGAGGTGCGATATAACGTGGAGGCAGCTCGCGCTTTGATTACGTCGCAC
TTTGTCAATCTGAATCAGTTTGACGGAATGCTACGCGACTGCATGGACAACGGAAACAATTATGTGGCTA
TATCGTTCGGTATCGCACTGCTGGAGCGCCTCATCATGGACGATCGAGTGATTAATATTGTTTCGGACAA
CGAATTCATGGCAACTGTTGAGCTGCTAGGTAGGCTGACCCAACACCGTCACCGCTACCCCGAGTGTATC
GTCAACGCCATCGACACCCTGTGGTCCGGCAATTTCAATAGCTCCTCCGATTATTCCCCCTTTAATGGAA
ACGACCGCTATCTGAGCGGCGCTAGCCACTATATTCATAGCGGAATGCACCATGTCCGCTCGTGTGACAC
CGACGACCCCCCCGGACTCCAGGAAAAAACCGAATTCTTGTTGAAAGACTGGGTGGCCTTGTATACCCAG
CAAAATCAACAATCGACCCGTGACGCCCGTAATTTTGGCGCCTTCGTGCAAAAAATGAATACCTACGGCA
TTTTGAAGACCGATGATCTGATTACGCGCTTCTTTCGTCAAGCTACCCATATCTGTACCGACGTCGTCTA
TCGTATGTTTGCTGAACCCAGCCTTCCCATTAATCAAGCTAAGAATAAAATTTTTCAATGGATTGACGCC
TTTGTGCACTTGATCGCCATGCTGGTCCGCCATTCGGGAGAGGCCGGCAACCCCACGACGAAAATTAATT
TGCTCAATAAAGTCTTGGGAATCGTCTTGGGCACCTTGATCAAAGATCACGAAATGCGCGGAGTGTCCTT
TCAACAAGTGGGATATCACCGTTTTTTTATGATGTTGTTTATGGAATTGTGTACCGCTGACGTCATCCTG
GAAAGCTTGATGCATAGCATCGTCAGCGCTTTTGCTTACACATATCACTTGTTGAATCCCAGCGTGGCTT
ATGGATGTTGCTTTGCTTGGTTGGCACTCATTTCGCATCGCGTCTTCCTGGGCCGCATCCTGGTCCAAAT
TCCCGGGCAAAAGGGCTGGCCACTTTACGCTCAATTGCTGCAGGACCTTTTTAAATATCTTGCGCCCTTC
TTACGCAACACTGAGCTCGGCAAACAGGTCCAGGAATTGTACAAGGGGACGCTACGTGTTCTGCTCGTTC
TGCTTCACGACTTCCCGGAGTTCTTGTGCGACTATCATTTTGGGTTCTGTGACACCATCCCGCCCAATTG
CGTCCAGATGCGTAACATCATCCTGTCGGCGTTTCCGCGCAACATGCGCTTGCCCGATCCCTTCACGCCC
AACCTAAAAGTGGACATGCTGTCGGACAGTAGTAATGCGCCTAAGGTGCTCAGTAGCTACATTATGAACA
TCCAGCCCGCGAACTTTAAGAAGGATTTGGACTCGTACCTCAAGGCCCGGGCGCCAGTTACTTTTCTATC
GGAATTACGTGGTCACTTGCAGGTGACAAGCGAGCCAGGAACTCGTTACAACATGGCGCTGATGAATGCT
CTGGTCATGTATGTGGGAACTCAGGCGATTGCTTTGATCAGAAACAAAAACTTTGTGCCCAACACCTCGA
ACATAGCACACAGCGCCCACATGGATATCTTCCAGAATCTTGCTGTTGACTTGGATACGGAGGGTCGCTA
TCTGTTCTTGAATGCGATTGCGAACCAGTTGCGCTATCCCAACAGCCACACGCACTACTTCAGCTGTGCG
GTGCTGCATCTGTTTGCCGAGGCCAACTCGGAGGCAATTCAGGCACAGATCACTCGCGTACTTCTGGAAC
GATTGATCGTGAACCGCCCGCATCCTTGGGGACTGTTGATCACTTTTATTGAGCTGATCAAAAATCCCAT
CTACAAGTTCTGGGACCATGACTTTGTGCACTGTGCGCCAGAGATCACCAAGCTCTTTGAATCGGTGGCC
CGTTCCTGTCTGGCCAAGTCGAACGTCACCCAGCAGTTGAACATGCCCGTCGTCGATGGCGAGGGCCAGG
AGGTAGCCACCATCAACTGATCTAGAGGGCCCGCGGTTCGAAGGTAAGCCTATCCCTAACCCTCTCCTCG
GTCTCGATTCTACGCGTACCGGTCATCATCACCATCACCATTGAGTTTAAACCCGCTGATCAGCCTCGAC
TGTGCCTTCTAAGGCCTGAGCTCGCTGATCAGCCTCGATCGAGGATCCAGACATGATAAGATACATTGAT
GAGTTTGGACAAACCACAACTAGAATGCAGTGAAAAAAATGCTTTATTTGTGAAATTTGTGATGCTATTG
CTTTATTTGTAACCATTATAAGCTGCAATAAACAAGTTAACAACAACAATTGCATTCATTTTATGTTTCA
GGTTCAGGGGGAGGTGTGGGAGGTTTTTTAAAGCAAGTAAAACCTCTACAAATGTGGTATGGCTGATTAT
GATCAGTCGACCGATGCCCTTGAGAGCCTTCAACCCAGTCAGCTCCTTCCGGTGGGCGCGGGGCATGACT
ATCGTCGCCGCACTTATGACTGTCTTCTTTATCATGCAACTCGTAGGACAGGTGCCGGCAGCGCTCTGGG
TCATTTTCGGCGAGGACCGCTTTCGCTGGAGCGCGACGATGATCGGCCTGTCGCTTGCGGTATTCGGAAT
CTTGCACGCCCTCGCTCAAGCCTTCGTCACTGGTCCCGCCACCAAACGTTTCGGCGAGAAGCAGGCCATT
ATCGCCGGCATGGCGGCCGACGCGCTGGGCTACGTCTTGCTGGCGTTCGCGACGCGAGGCTGGATGGCCT
TCCCCATTATGATTCTTCTCGCTTCCGGCGGCATCGGGATGCCCGCGTTGCAGGCCATGCTGTCCAGGCA
GGTAGATGACGACCATCAGGGACAGCTTCAAGGATCGCTCGCGGCTCTTACCAGCCAGCAAAAGGCCAGG
AACCGTAAAAAGGCCGCGTTGCTGGCGTTTTTCCATAGGCTCCGCCCCCCTGACGAGCATCACAAAAATC
GACGCTCAAGTCAGAGGTGGCGAAACCCGACAGGACTATAAAGATACCAGGCGTTTCCCCCTGGAAGCTC
CCTCGTGCGCTCTCCTGTTCCGACCCTGCCGCTTACCGGATACCTGTCCGCCTTTCTCCCTTCGGGAAGC
GTGGCGCTTTCTCAATGCTCACGCTGTAGGTATCTCAGTTCGGTGTAGGTCGTTCGCTCCAAGCTGGGCT
GTGTGCACGAACCCCCCGTTCAGCCCGACCGCTGCGCCTTATCCGGTAACTATCGTCTTGAGTCCAACCC
GGTAAGACACGACTTATCGCCACTGGCAGCAGCCACTGGTAACAGGATTAGCAGAGCGAGGTATGTAGGC
GGTGCTACAGAGTTCTTGAAGTGGTGGCCTAACTACGGCTACACTAGAAGGACAGTATTTGGTATCTGCG
CTCTGCTGAAGCCAGTTACCTTCGGAAAAAGAGTTGGTAGCTCTTGATCCGGCAAACAAACCACCGCTGG
TAGCGGTGGTTTTTTTGTTTGCAAGCAGCAGATTACGCGCAGAAAAAAAGGATCTCAAGAAGATCCTTTG
ATCTTTTCTACGGGGTCTGACGCTCAGTGGAACGAAAACTCACGTTAAGGGATTTTGGTCATGAGATTAT
CAAAAAGGATCTTCACCTAGATCCTTTTAAATTAAAAATGAAGTTTTAAATCAATCTAAAGTATATATGA
GTAAACTTGGTCTGACAGTTACCAATGCTTAATCAGTGAGGCACCTATCTCAGCGATCTGTCTATTTCGT
TCATCCATAGTTGCCTGACTCCCCGTCGTGTAGATAACTACGATACGGGAGGGCTTACCATCTGGCCCCA
GTGCTGCAATGATACCGCGAGACCCACGCTCACCGGCTCCAGATTTATCAGCAATAAACCAGCCAGCCGG
AAGGGCCGAGCGCAGAAGTGGTCCTGCAACTTTATCCGCCTCCATCCAGTCTATTAATTGTTGCCGGGAA
GCTAGAGTAAGTAGTTCGCCAGTTAATAGTTTGCGCAACGTTGTTGCCATTGCTGCAGGCATCGTGGTGT
CACGCTCGTCGTTTGGTATGGCTTCATTCAGCTCCGGTTCCCAACGATCAAGGCGAGTTACATGATCCCC
CATGTTGTGCAAAAAAGCGGTTAGCTCCTTCGGTCCTCCGATCGTTGTCAGAAGTAAGTTGGCCGCAGTG
TTATCACTCATGGTTATGGCAGCACTGCATAATTCTCTTACTGTCATGCCATCCGTAAGATGCTTTTCTG
TGACTGGTGAGTACTCAACCAAGTCATTCTGAGAATAGTGTATGCGGCGACCGAGTTGCTCTTGCCCGGC
GTCAACACGGGATAATACCGCGCCACATAGCAGAACTTTAAAAGTGCTCATCATTGGAAAACGTTCTTCG
GGGCGAAAACTCTCAAGGATCTTACCGCTGTTGAGATCCAGTTCGATGTAACCCACTCGTGCACCCAACT
GATCTTCAGCATCTTTTACTTTCACCAGCGTTTCTGGGTGAGCAAAAACAGGAAGGCAAAATGCCGCAAA
AAAGGGAATAAGGGCGACACGGAAATGTTGAATACTCATACTCTTCCTTTTTCAATATTATTGAAGCATT
TATCAGGGTTATTGTCTCATGAGCGGATACATATTTGAATGTATTTAGAAAAATAAACAAATAGGGGTTC
CGCGCACATTTCCCCGAAAAGTGCCACCTGACGTCTAAGAAACCATTATTATCATGACATTAACCTATAA
AAATAGGCGTATCACGAGGCCCTTTCGT
